>Addgene plasmid #152639 | pGBW-m4134542 | depositor full sequence | sequence record 295651 | Full Sequence
CACCATGGCGGACAGCAACGGCACTATTACAGTCGAAGAGCTTAAGAAATTACTCGAGCAGTGGAATTTG
GTAATAGGATTCCTGTTTCTAACGTGGATCTGTCTGCTGCAATTCGCATATGCCAACCGGAATAGATTTC
TCTACATCATTAAGTTGATCTTCCTGTGGCTGCTTTGGCCTGTGACCTTGGCTTGCTTTGTTCTGGCCGC
CGTGTACCGCATAAACTGGATTACCGGTGGGATCGCTATCGCAATGGCGTGCCTCGTGGGCCTTATGTGG
CTGTCCTATTTTATAGCCTCATTCCGACTCTTTGCTCGTACTAGGAGTATGTGGTCTTTCAATCCCGAAA
CAAATATTTTACTAAACGTCCCGCTGCATGGGACCATTTTAACAAGACCATTGCTAGAGAGCGAGCTCGT
GATCGGCGCAGTTATACTGCGGGGACACCTCAGGATCGCCGGACACCATCTGGGTCGCTGTGATATTAAA
GACCTGCCCAAGGAAATAACAGTGGCTACCTCGCGTACTCTTTCATACTATAAACTGGGAGCCAGCCAGA
GAGTGGCCGGGGATTCTGGCTTCGCAGCATATAGTCGATACAGGATCGGGAACTACAAGCTGAATACGGA
CCACTCCTCCTCTAGTGATAATATTGCATTGCTCGTACAGGAAAACCTTTACTTTCAGTCGATGAGTGAC
AAAATCATTCATCTAACCGATGACTCCTTTGATACAGACGTGTTGAAGGCCGATGGTGCGATACTGGTAG
ATTTCTGGGCTGAATGGTGTGGCCCGTGCAAGATGATCGCACCCATTCTGGACGAGATCGCCGACGAGTA
TCAAGGAAAATTAACTGTCGCTAAGCTTAATATAGATCAGAACCCAGGGACGGCACCTAAATACGGCATC
AGGGGAATACCTACCCTCCTGCTCTTTAAGAATGGGGAAGTTGCCGCGACAAAAGTGGGAGCCCTGTCTA
AGGGCCAGCTAAAAGAGTTCTTGGACGCTAACCTGGCAGGTTCAGGCTCGGGGCACATGCACCATCACCA
TCACCATAGCAGCGGGCTCGTGCCACGCGGCTAAGCTAGCTTGACTGACTGAGATACAGCGTACCTTCAG
CTCACAGACATGATAAGATACATTGATGAGTTTGGACAAACCACAACTAGAATGCAGTGAAAAAAATGCT
TTATTTGTGAAATTTGTGATGCTATTGCTTTATTTGTAACCATTATAAGCTGCAATAAACAAGTTAACAA
CAACAATTGCATTCATTTTATGTTTCAGGTTCAGGGGGAGGTGTGGGAGGTTTTTTAAAGCAAGTAAAAC
CTCTACAAATGTGGTATTGGCCCATCTCTATCGGTATCGTAGCATAACCCCTTGGGGCCTCTAAACGGGT
CTTGAGGGGTTTTTTGTGCCCCTCGGGCCGGATTGCTATCTACCGGCATTGGCGCAGAAAAAAATGCCTG
ATGCGACGCTGCGCGTCTTATACTCCCACATATGCCAGATTCAGCAACGGATACGGCTTCCCCAACTTGC
CCACTTCCATACGTGTCCTCCTTACCAGAAATTTATCCTTAAGGTCGTCAGCTATCCTGCAGGCGATCTC
TCGATTTCGATCAAGACATTCCTTTAATGGTCTTTTCTGGACACCACTAGGGGTCAGAAGTAGTTCATCA
AACTTTCTTCCCTCCCTAATCTCATTGGTTACCTTGGGCTATCGAAACTTAATTAACCAGTCAAGTCAGC
TACTTGGCGAGATCGACTTGTCTGGGTTTCGACTACGCTCAGAATTGCGTCAGTCAAGTTCGATCTGGTC
CTTGCTATTGCACCCGTTCTCCGATTACGAGTTTCATTTAAATCATGTGAGCAAAAGGCCAGCAAAAGGC
CAGGAACCGTAAAAAGGCCGCGTTGCTGGCGTTTTTCCATAGGCTCCGCCCCCCTGACGAGCATCACAAA
AATCGACGCTCAAGTCAGAGGTGGCGAAACCCGACAGGACTATAAAGATACCAGGCGTTTCCCCCTGGAA
GCTCCCTCGTGCGCTCTCCTGTTCCGACCCTGCCGCTTACCGGATACCTGTCCGCCTTTCTCCCTTCGGG
AAGCGTGGCGCTTTCTCATAGCTCACGCTGTAGGTATCTCAGTTCGGTGTAGGTCGTTCGCTCCAAGCTG
GGCTGTGTGCACGAACCCCCCGTTCAGCCCGACCGCTGCGCCTTATCCGGTAACTATCGTCTTGAGTCCA
ACCCGGTAAGACACGACTTATCGCCACTGGCAGCAGCCACTGGTAACAGGATTAGCAGAGCGAGGTATGT
AGGCGGTGCTACAGAGTTCTTGAAGTGGTGGCCTAACTACGGCTACACTAGAAGAACAGTATTTGGTATC
TGCGCTCTGCTGAAGCCAGTTACCTTCGGAAAAAGAGTTGGTAGCTCTTGATCCGGCAAACAAACCACCG
CTGGTAGCGGTGGTTTTTTTGTTTGCAAGCAGCAGATTACGCGCAGAAAAAAAGGATCTCAAGAAGATCC
TTTGATCTTTTCTACGGGGTCTGACGCTCAGTGGAACGAAAACTCACGTTAAGGGATTTTGGTCATGAGA
TTATCAAAAAGGATCTTCACCTAGATCCTTTTAAATTAAAAATGAAGTTTTAAATCAATCTAAAGTATAT
ATGAGTAAACTTGGTCTGACAGTTACCAATGCTTAATCAGTGAGGCACCTATCTCAGCGATCTGTCTATT
TCGTTCATCCATAGTTGCATTTAAATTTCCGAACTCTCCAAGGCCCTCGTCGGAAAATCTTCAAACCTTT
CGTCCGATCCATCTTGCAGGCTACCTCTCGAACGAACTATCGCAAGTCTCTTGGCCGGCCTTGCGCCTTG
GCTATTGCTTGGCAGCGCCTATCGCCAGGTATTACTCCAATCCCGAATATCCGAGATCGGGATCACCCGA
GAGAAGTTCAACCTACATCCTCAATCCCGATCTATCCGAGATCCGAGGAATATCGAAATCGGGGCGCGCC
TGGCCTCCGCGCCGGGTTTTGGCGCCTCCCGCGGGCGCCCCCCTCGTCACGGCGAGCGCTGCCACGTCAG
ACGAAGGGCGCAGGAGCGTCCTGATCCTTCCGCCCGGACGCTCAGGACAGCGGCCCGCTGCTCATAAGAC
TCGGCCTTAGAACCCCAGTATCAGCAGAAGGACATTTTAGGACGGGACTTGGGTGACTCTAGGGCACTGG
TTTTCTTTCCAGAGAGCGGAACAGGCGAGGAAAAGTAGTCCCTTCTCGGCGATTCTGCGGAGGGATCTCC
GTGGGGCGGTGAACGCCGATGATTATATAAGGACGCGCCGGGTGTGGCACAGCTAGTTCCGTCGCAGCCG
GGATTTGGGTCGCGGTTCTTGTTTGTGGATCGCTGTGATCGTCACTTGGTGAGTAGCGGGCTGCTGGGCT
GGCCGGGGCTTTCGTGGCCGCCGGGCCGCTCGGTGGGACGGAAGCGTGTGGAGAGACCGCCAAGGGCTGT
AGTCTGGGTCCGCGAGCAAGGTTGCCCTGAACTGGGGGTTGGGGGGAGCGCAGCAAAATGGCGGCTGTTC
CCGAGTCTTGAATGGAAGACGCTTGTGAGGCGGGCTGTGAGGTCGTTGAAACAAGGTGGGGGGCATGGTG
GGCGGCAAGAACCCAAGGTCTTGAGCCCTTCGCTAATGCGGGAAAGCTCTTATTCGGGTGAGATGGGCTG
GGCACCATCTGGGGACCCTGACGTGAAGTTTGTCACTGACTGGAGAACTCGGTTTGTCGTCTGTTGCGGG
GGCGGCAGTTATGGCGGTGCCGTTGGGCAGTGCACCCGTACCTTTGGGAGCGCGCGCCCTCGTCGTGTCG
TGACGTCACCCGTTCTGTTGGCTTATAATGCAGGGTGGGGCCACCTGCCGGTAGGTGTGCGGTAGGCTTT
TCTCCGTCGCAGGACGCAGGGTTCGGGCCTAGGGTAGGCTCTCCTGAATCGACAGGCGCCGGACCTCTGG
TGAGGGGAGGGATAAGTGAGGCGTCAGTTTCTTTGGTCGGTTTTATGTACCTATCTTCTTAAGTAGCTGA
AGCTCCGGTTTTGAACTATGCGCTCGGGGTTGGCGAGTGTGTTTTGTGAAGTTTTTTAGGCACCTTTTGA
AATGTAATCATTTGGGTCAATATGTAATTTTCAGTGTTAGACTTGTAAATTGTCCGCTAAATTCTGGCCG
TTTTTGGCTTTTTTGTTAGACAACATGACCGAGTACAAGCCCACGGTGCGCCTCGCCACCCGCGACGACG
TCCCCAGGGCCGTACGCACCCTCGCCGCCGCGTTCGCCGACTACCCCGCCACGCGCCACACCGTCGATCC
GGACCGCCACATCGAGCGGGTCACCGAGCTGCAAGAACTCTTCCTCACGCGCGTCGGGCTCGACATCGGC
AAGGTGTGGGTCGCGGACGACGGCGCCGCGGTGGCGGTCTGGACCACGCCGGAGAGCGTCGAAGCGGGGG
CGGTGTTCGCCGAGATCGGCCCGCGCATGGCCGAGTTGAGCGGTTCCCGGCTGGCCGCGCAGCAACAGAT
GGAGGGCCTCCTGGCGCCGCACCGGCCCAAGGAGCCCGCGTGGTTCCTGGCCACCGTCGGCGTCTCGCCC
GACCACCAGGGCAAGGGTCTGGGCAGCGCCGTCGTGCTCCCCGGAGTGGAGGCCGCCGAGCGCGCCGGGG
TGCCCGCCTTCCTGGAGACCTCCGCGCCCCGCAACCTCCCCTTCTACGAGCGGCTCGGCTTCACCGTCAC
CGCCGACGTCGAGGTGCCCGAAGGACCGCGCACCTGGTGCATGACCCGCAAGCCCGGTGCCTAGGCTAGT
ATGTAAGCCTAGTCTTAGATAATAAAATCGCTATCCATCGAAGATGGATGTGTGTTGGTTTTTTGTGTGT
GTAACGCTAGGCGCGCCTGGTGTACCGAGAACGATCCTCTCAGTGCGAGTCTCGACGATCCATATCGTTG
CTTGGCAGTCAGCCAGTCGGAATCCAGCTTGGGACCCAGGAAGTCCAATCGTCAGATATTGTACTCAAGC
CTGGTCACGGCAGCGTACCGATCTGTTTAAACCTAGATATTGATAGTCTGATCGGTCAACGTATAATCGA
GTCCTAGCTTTTGCAAACATCTATCAAGAGACAGGATCAGCAGGAGGCTTTCGCATGAGTATTCAACATT
TCCGTGTCGCCCTTATTCCCTTTTTTGCGGCATTTTGCCTTCCTGTTTTTGCTCACCCAGAAACGCTGGT
GAAAGTAAAAGATGCTGAAGATCAGTTGGGTGCGCGAGTGGGTTACATCGAACTGGATCTCAACAGCGGT
AAGATCCTTGAGAGTTTTCGCCCCGAAGAACGCTTTCCAATGATGAGCACTTTTAAAGTTCTGCTATGTG
GCGCGGTATTATCCCGTATTGACGCCGGGCAAGAGCAACTCGGTCGCCGCATACACTATTCTCAGAATGA
CTTGGTTGAGTATTCACCAGTCACAGAAAAGCATCTTACGGATGGCATGACAGTAAGAGAATTATGCAGT
GCTGCCATAACCATGAGTGATAACACTGCGGCCAACTTACTTCTGACAACGATTGGAGGACCGAAGGAGC
TAACCGCTTTTTTGCACAACATGGGGGATCATGTAACTCGCCTTGATCGTTGGGAACCGGAGCTGAATGA
AGCCATACCAAACGACGAGCGTGACACCACGATGCCTGTAGCAATGGCAACAACCTTGCGTAAACTATTA
ACTGGCGAACTACTTACTCTAGCTTCCCGGCAACAGTTGATAGACTGGATGGAGGCGGATAAAGTTGCAG
GACCACTTCTGCGCTCGGCCCTTCCGGCTGGCTGGTTTATTGCTGATAAATCTGGAGCCGGTGAGCGTGG
GTCTCGCGGTATCATTGCAGCACTGGGGCCAGATGGTAAGCCCTCCCGTATCGTAGTTATCTACACGACG
GGGAGTCAGGCAACTATGGATGAACGAAATAGACAGATCGCTGAGATAGGTGCCTCACTGATTAAGCATT
GGTAACCGATTCTAGGTGCATTGGCGCAGAAAAAAATGCCTGATGCGACGCTGCGCGTCTTATACTCCCA
CATATGCCAGATTCAGCAACGGATACGGCTTCCCCAACTTGCCCACTTCCATACGTGTCCTCCTTACCAG
AAATTTATCCTTAAGATCGTTTAAACTCGACTCTGGCTCTATCGAATCTCCGTCGTTTCGAGCTTACGCG
AACAGCCGTGGCGCTCATTTGCTCGTCGGGCATCGAATCTCGTCAGCTATCGTCAGCTTACCTTTTTGGC
AGCGATCGCGGCTCCCGACATCTTGGACCATTAGCTCCACAGGTATCTTCTTCCCTCTAGTGGTCATAAC
AGCAGCTTCAGCTACCTCTCAATTCAAAAAACCCCTCAAGACCCGTTTAGAGGCCCCAAGGGGTTATGCT
ATCAATCGTTGCGTTACACACACAAAAAACCAACACACATCCATCTTCGATGGATAGCGATTTTATTATC
TAACTGCTGATCGAGTGTAGCCAGATCTAGTAATCAATTACGGGGTCATTAGTTCATAGCCCATATATGG
AGTTCCGCGTTACATAACTTACGGTAAATGGCCCGCCTGGCTGACCGCCCAACGACCCCCGCCCATTGAC
GTCAATAATGACGTATGTTCCCATAGTAACGCCAATAGGGACTTTCCATTGACGTCAATGGGTGGAGTAT
TTACGGTAAACTGCCCACTTGGCAGTACATCAAGTGTATCATATGCCAAGTACGCCCCCTATTGACGTCA
ATGACGGTAAATGGCCCGCCTGGCATTATGCCCAGTACATGACCTTATGGGACTTTCCTACTTGGCAGTA
CATCTACGTATTAGTCATCGCTATTACCATGCTGATGCGGTTTTGGCAGTACATCAATGGGCGTGGATAG
CGGTTTGACTCACGGGGATTTCCAAGTCTCCACCCCATTGACGTCAATGGGAGTTTGTTTTGGCACCAAA
ATCAACGGGACTTTCCAAAATGTCGTAACAACTCCGCCCCATTGACGCAAATGGGCGGTAGGCGTGTACG
GTGGGAGGTCTATATAAGCAGAGCTGGTTTAGTGAACCGTCAGATCAGATCTTTGTCGATCCTACCATCC
ACTCGACACACCCGCCAGCGGCCGC
Features (pLannotate 1.2.2; 21 found; start..end, strand, type, name):
      5..670     +  CDS            VME1_SARS2: Experimental evidence at protein level: Swiss-Prot protein existence level 1. Component of the viral envelope that plays a central role in virus morphogenesis and assembly via its interactions with other viral proteins (By similarity). Regulates the localization of S protein at cis-Golgi, the place of virus budding (PubMed:33229438). May act by binding cytoplasmic c-terminus of S (PubMed:33229438). From Severe acute respiratory syndrome coronavirus 2 (2019-nCoV) (SARS-CoV-2).
    692..1018    +  CDS            trxA: THIO_ECO57 - Experimental evidence at protein level: Swiss-Prot protein existence level 1. Participates in various redox reactions through the reversible oxidation of its active center dithiol to a disulfide and catalyzes dithiol-disulfide exchange reactions. From Escherichia coli O157:H7.
   1040..1057    +  CDS            6xHis: 6xHis affinity tag
   1134..1255    -  polyA_signal   SV40 poly(A) signal: SV40 polyadenylation signal
   1278..1347    -  CDS            large T antigen (fragment): large T antigen from SV40 (simian virus 40)
   1370..1416    +  terminator     T7 terminator: transcription terminator for bacteriophage T7 RNA polymerase
   1446..1582    +  terminator     rrnG terminator: transcription terminator from the E. coli ribosomal RNA rrnG operon (Albrechtsen et al., 1991)
   1627..1698    +  misc_feature   3' β-globin insulator: insulator downstream of the human β-globin locus (Farrell et al., 2002)
   1924..2512    -  rep_origin     ori: high-copy-number ColE1/pMB1/pBR322/pUC origin of replication
   2684..2748    -  CDS            bla(M) (fragment): β-lactamase lacking the signal sequence; bla(M); allows cytosolic expression of β-lactamase
   3012..4221    +  promoter       UbC promoter: human ubiquitin C promoter
   4225..4822    +  CDS            PuroR (fragment): puromycin N-acetyltransferase; pac from Streptomyces; confers resistance to puromycin
   4851..4899    +  polyA_signal   poly(A) signal: synthetic polyadenylation signal
   5165..6025    +  CDS            AmpR: β-lactamase; bla; confers resistance to ampicillin, carbenicillin, and related antibiotics
   6038..6174    +  terminator     rrnG terminator: transcription terminator from the E. coli ribosomal RNA rrnG operon (Albrechtsen et al., 1991)
   6319..6390    +  misc_feature   5' β-globin insulator: insulator upstream of the human β-globin locus (Farrell et al., 2002)
   6395..6441    -  terminator     T7 terminator: transcription terminator for bacteriophage T7 RNA polymerase
   6459..6507    -  polyA_signal   poly(A) signal: synthetic polyadenylation signal
   6588..6891    +  enhancer       CMV enhancer: human cytomegalovirus immediate early enhancer
   6964..6981    -  promoter       CMV promoter (fragment): human cytomegalovirus (CMV) immediate early promoter
   7044..7095    +  promoter       CMVd2 promoter: truncated human cytomegalovirus (CMV) immediate early promoter that yields moderately reduced expression relative to the full-length promoter
