[The description below was written by a language model from this plasmid's Addgene catalogue record and pLannotate feature annotations shown in this document.]
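Description:
pGBW-m4134542 is a mammalian expression plasmid built on the pTwist_CMV_Puro_6 backbone to express the wild-type SARS-CoV-2 membrane (M) glycoprotein, the envelope component that drives virion morphogenesis and assembly through its interactions with other viral proteins. It is propagated in E. coli as a high-copy plasmid using a ColE1/pUC-type origin and an ampicillin resistance gene (β-lactamase). A separate cassette, in which the human ubiquitin C promoter drives puromycin N-acetyltransferase followed by a synthetic poly(A) signal, allows puromycin selection of transfected mammalian cells.

The M coding sequence sits downstream of the CMV immediate-early enhancer and promoter. The automated annotation recognises the promoter portion only as fragments and as a truncated CMVd2 form. The catalogue describes the C-terminal, backbone-encoded fusion as a cleavable TEV site plus thioredoxin (TRX). The feature table agrees, showing E. coli trxA shortly after the M open reading frame, and it additionally annotates a 6xHis tag after trxA that the catalogue fields do not mention. The TEV site itself is not annotated but would fit in the short gap between M and trxA. Thioredoxin is commonly used as a solubility-enhancing partner, the His tag permits metal-affinity purification, and TEV cleavage would release M from the fusion.

An SV40 polyadenylation signal lies just downstream of the fusion, annotated on the opposite strand. Bacterial terminators (T7, rrnG), additional synthetic poly(A) signals and 5′ and 3′ β-globin insulator elements flank the cassettes, presumably to limit read-through and transcriptional interference. The record supports use for transient or puromycin-selected expression, and potentially purification, of M protein in mammalian cells.
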