Addgene plasmid #152639: pGBW-m4134542
Purpose: Mammalian expression plasmid for SARS-CoV-2 M (membrane)
Depositing lab: Ginkgo Bioworks & Benjie Chen. Depositing organization: Ginkgo Bioworks.
Backbone
  Vector backbone: pTwist_CMV_Puro_6
  Backbone size w/o insert (bp): 6080
  Vector type: Mammalian Expression
  Selectable markers: Puromycin
Growth in bacteria
  Bacterial resistance: Ampicillin, 100 μg/mL
  Growth temperature: 37°C
  Growth strain: DH5alpha
  Copy number: High Copy
Gene/Insert
  Gene/Insert name: SARS-CoV-2 M (membrane) (alt names: membrane glycoprotein; M protein)
  Species: Severe acute respiratory syndrome coronavirus 2
  Insert size (bp): 662
  Mutation: wt
  Entrez Gene: M (a.k.a. GU280_gp05)
  Promoter: CMV
  Tag / fusion protein: Cleavable TEV;TRX (C terminal on backbone)
  Cloning method: Unknown
Resource information
  A portion of this plasmid was derived from a plasmid made by: GinkgoBioworks
Depositor comments: NCBI reference sequence: YP_009724393.1
How to cite: pGBW-m4134542 was a gift from Ginkgo Bioworks & Benjie Chen (Addgene plasmid # 152639 ; http://n2t.net/addgene:152639 ; RRID:Addgene_152639)
